>Addgene plasmid #67136 | pCellFree_G02 | depositor full sequence | sequence record 127548 | Full plasmid sequence
GACGTCTAATACGACTCACTATAGGGACATCTTAAGTTTATTTTATTTTATTTTATTTTATTTTATTTTA
TTTTATTTTATTTTATTTTATTTTATTTAACCATGACAGTAATGTATAAAGTCTGTAAAGACATTAAACA
CGTAAGTGAAACCATGGGCACAAGTTTGTACAAAAAAGCTGAACGAGAAACGTAAAATGATATAAATATC
AATATATTAAATTAGATTTTGCATAAAAAACAGACTACATAATACTGTAAAACACAACATATCCAGTCAC
TATGGGGCCCGTCGACCTGCAGACTGGCTGTGTATAAGGGAGCCTGACATTTATATTCCCCAGAACATCA
GGTTAATGGCGTTTTTGATGTCATTTTCGCGGTGGCTGAGATCAGCCACTTCTTCCCCGATAACGGAGAC
CGGCACACTGGCCATATCGGTGGTCATCATGCGCCAGCTTTCATCCCCGATATGCACCACCGGGTAAAGT
TCACGGGAGACTTTATCTGACAGCAGACGTGCACTGGCCAGGGGGATCACCATCCGTCGCCCGGGCGTGT
CAATAATATCACTCTGTACATCCACAAACAGACGATAACGGCTCTCTCTTTTATAGGTGTAAACCTTAAA
CTGCATTTCACCAGTCCCTGTTCTCGTCAGCAAAAGAGCCGTTCATTTCAATAAACCGGGCGACCTCAGC
CATCCCTTCCTGATTTTCCGCTTTCCAGCGTTCGGCACGCAGACGACGGGCTTCATTCTGCATGGTTGTG
CTTACCAGACCGGAGATATTGACATCATATATGCCTTGAGCAACTGATAGCTGTCGCTGTCAACTGTCAC
TGTAATACGCTGCTTCATAGCACACCTCTTTTTGACATACTTCGGGTATACATATCAGTATATATTCTTA
TACCGCAAAAATCAGCGCGCAAATACGCATACTGTTATCTGGCTTTTAGTAAGCCGGATCCACGCGTTTA
CGCCCCGCCCTGCCACTCATCGCAGTACTGTTGTAATTCATTAAGCATTCTGCCGACATGGAAGCCATCA
CAGACGGCATGATGAACCTGAATCGCCAGCGGCATCAGCACCTTGTCGCCTTGCGTATAATATTTGCCCA
TGGTGAAAACGGGGGCGAAGAAGTTGTCCATATTGGCCACGTTTAAATCAAAACTGGTGAAACTCACCCA
GGGATTGGCTGAGACGAAAAACATATTCTCAATAAACCCTTTAGGGAAATAGGCCAGGTTTTCACCGTAA
CACGCCACATCTTGCGAATATATGTGTAGAAACTGCCGGAAATCGTCGTGGTATTCACTCCAGAGCGATG
AAAACGTTTCAGTTTGCTCATGGAAAACGGTGTAACAAGGGTGAACACTATCCCATATCACCAGCTCACC
GTCTTTCATTGCCATACGGAATTCCGGATGAGCATTCATCAGGCGGGCAAGAATGTGAATAAAGGCCGGA
TAAAACTTGTGCTTATTTTTCTTTACGGTCTTTAAAAAGGCCGTAATATCCAGCTGAACGGTCTGGTTAT
AGGTACATTGAGCAACTGACTGAAATGCCTCAAAATGTTCTTTACGATGCCATTGGGATATATCAACGGT
GGTATATCCAGTGATTTTTTTCTCCATTTTAGCTTCCTTAGCTCCTGAAAATCTCGATAACTCAAAAAAT
ACGCCCGGTAGTGATCTTATTTCATTATGGTGAAAGTTGGAACCTCTTACGTGCCGATCAACGTCTCATT
TTCGCCAAAAGTTGGCCCAGGGCTTCCCGGTATCAACAGGGACACCAGGATTTATTTATTCTGCGAAGTG
ATCTTCCGTCACAGGTATTTATTCGGCGCAAAGTGCGTCGGGTGATGCTGCCAACTTAGCAAGCTTCATA
GTGACTGGATATGTTGTGTTTTACAGTATTATGTAGTCTGTTTTTTATGCAAAATCTAATTTAATATATT
GATATTTATATCATTTTACGTTTCTCGTTCAGCTTTCTTGTACAAAGTGGTGCACCACCATCACCACCAT
CACCACTAAGCGGCCGCCCTCCTCCTCCTTTCTTGTTCCTTTCACGTCGCCTTCTCGGTTGTAGCTGGCA
GACGACGAGTCTTACTTTTACGTGTACTTCTCTATAGATGATGTATGATCTCTCTGCATGCGTGTTCGTG
CATGTGTCCGTGTGTTGGGTACGCGTGGTACCCTGCAGGAAGGAAGCTGAGTTGGCTGCTGCCACCGCTG
AGCAATAACTAGTAATTACTAGCATAACCCCTTGGGGCCTCTAAACGGGTCTTGAGGGGGTTTTTTGCTG
AAAGGAGGACAGCTGATGATTGTCATGCTTGCCATCTGTTTTCTTGCAAGGTCAGAGGAATTCGTAATCA
TGGTCATAGCTGTTTCCTGTGTGAAATTGTTATCCGCTCACAATTCCACACAACATACGAGCCGGAAGCA
TAAAGTGTAAAGCCTGGGGTGCCTAATGAGTGAGCTAACTCACATTAATTGCGTTGCGCTCACTGCCCGC
TTTCCAGTCGGGAAACCTGTCGTGCCAGCTGCATTAATGAATCGGCCAACGCGCGGGGAGAGGCGGTTTG
CGTATTGGGCGCTCTTCCGCTTCCTCGCTCACTGACTCGCTGCGCTCGGTCGTTCGGCTGCGGCGAGCGG
TATCAGCTCACTCAAAGGCGGTAATACGGTTATCCACAGAATCAGGGGATAACGCAGGAAAGAACATGTG
AGCAAAAGGCCAGCAAAAGGCCAGGAACCGTAAAAAGGCCGCGTTGCTGGCGTTTTTCCATAGGCTCCGC
CCCCCTGACGAGCATCACAAAAATCGACGCTCAAGTCAGAGGTGGCGAAACCCGACAGGACTATAAAGAT
ACCAGGCGTTTCCCCCTGGAAGCTCCCTCGTGCGCTCTCCTGTTCCGACCCTGCCGCTTACCGGATACCT
GTCCGCCTTTCTCCCTTCGGGAAGCGTGGCGCTTTCTCATAGCTCACGCTGTAGGTATCTCAGTTCGGTG
TAGGTCGTTCGCTCCAAGCTGGGCTGTGTGCACGAACCCCCCGTTCAGCCCGACCGCTGCGCCTTATCCG
GTAACTATCGTCTTGAGTCCAACCCGGTAAGACACGACTTATCGCCACTGGCAGCAGCCACTGGTAACAG
GATTAGCAGAGCGAGGTATGTAGGCGGTGCTACAGAGTTCTTGAAGTGGTGGCCTAACTACGGCTACACT
AGAAGAACAGTATTTGGTATCTGCGCTCTGCTGAAGCCAGTTACCTTCGGAAAAAGAGTTGGTAGCTCTT
GATCCGGCAAACAAACCACCGCTGGTAGCGGTGGTTTTTTTGTTTGCAAGCAGCAGATTACGCGCAGAAA
AAAAGGATCTCAAGAGGATCCTTTGATCTTTTCTACGGGGTCTGACGCTCAGTGGAACGAAAACTCACGT
TAAGGGATTTTGGTCATGAGATTATCAAAAAGGATCTTCACCTAGATCCTTTTAAATTAAAAATGAAGTT
TTAAATCAATCTAAAGTATATATGAGTAAACTTGGTCTGACAGTTACCAATGCTTAATCAGTGAGGCACC
TATCTCAGCGATCTGTCTAGTTCGTTCATCCATAGTTGCCTGACTCCCCGTCGTGTAGATAACTACGATA
CGGGAGGGCTTACCATCTGGCCCCAGTGCTGCAATGATACCGCGAGACCCACGCTCACCGGCTCCAGATT
TATCAGCAATAAACCAGCCAGCCGGAAGGGCCGAGCGCAGAAGTGGTCCTGCAACTTTATCCGCCTCCAT
CCAGTCTATTAATTGTTGCCGGGAAGCTAGAGTAAGTAGTTCGCCAGTTAATAGTTTGCGCAACGTTGTT
GCCATTGCTACAGGCATCGTGGTGTCACGCTCGTCGTTTGGTATGGCTTCATTCAGCTCCGGTTCCCAAC
GATCAAGGCGAGTTACATGATCCCCCATGTTGTGCAAAAAAGCGGTTAGCTCCTTCGGTCCTCCGATCGT
TGTCAGAAGTAAGTTGGCCGCAGTGTTATCACTCATGGTTATGGCAGCACTGCATAATTCTCTTACTGTC
ATGCCATCCGTAAGATGCTTTTCTGTGACTGGTGAGTACTCAACCAAGTCATTCTGAGAATAGTGTATGC
GGCGACCGAGTTGCTCTTGCCCGGCGTCAATACGGGATAATACCGCGCCACATAGCAGAACTTTAAAAGT
GCTCATCATTGGAAAACGTTCTTCGGGGCGAAAACTCTCAAGGATCTTACCGCTGTTGAGATCCAGTTCG
ATGTAACCCACTCGTGCACCCAACTGATCTTCAGCATCTTTTACTTTCACCAGCGTTTCTGGGTGAGCAA
AAACAGGAAGGCAAAATGCCGCAAAAAAGGGAATAAGGGCGACACGGAAATGTTGAATACTCATACTCTT
CCTTTTTCAATATTATTGAAGCATTTATCAGGGTTATTGTCTCATGAGCGGATACATATTTGAATGTATT
TAGAAAAATAAACAAATAGGGGTTCCGCGCACATTTCCCCGAAAAGTGCCACCT
Features (pLannotate 1.2.2; 16 found; start..end, strand, type, name):
      7..25      +  promoter       T7 promoter: promoter for bacteriophage T7 RNA polymerase
    160..284     +  protein_bind   attR1: mutant version of attR; recombination site for the Gateway® LR reaction LR Clonase™
    334..636     -  CDS            ccdB: CCDB_ECOLI - Also known as G, letB, letD. Experimental evidence at protein level: Swiss-Prot protein existence level 1. Toxic component of a type II toxin-antitoxin (TA) system, functioning in plasmid maintainence. Responsible for the post- segregational killing (PSK) of plasmid-free cells, also referred to as a plasmid addiction system. Half-life of over 2 hours. Cell killing by CcdB is accompanied by filamentation, defects in chromosome and plasmid segregation, defects in cell division, formation of anucleate cells, decreased DNA synthesis and plasmid loss. Interferes with the activity of DN
    641..799     -  CDS            ccdA (fragment): CCDA_ECO57 - Also known as H, letA. Experimental evidence at protein level: Swiss-Prot protein existence level 1. Antitoxin component of a type II toxin-antitoxin (TA) system which inhibits the post-segregational killing (PSK) of plasmid-free cells, also referred to as a plasmid addiction system. Binds to and blocks the activity of CcdB; will also remove bound CcdB protein from the CcdB-GyrA complex by forming a CcdA-CcdB complex, a process termed rejuvenation. Functions as a transcriptional corepressor for the ccdAB operon, repression also requires CcdB (By similarity). From Escherichia coli
    978..1637    -  CDS            CmR: chloramphenicol acetyltransferase; cat; confers resistance to chloramphenicol
   1638..1740    -  promoter       cat promoter: promoter of the E. coli cat gene encoding chloramphenicol acetyltransferase
   1887..2011    -  protein_bind   attR2: mutant version of attR; recombination site for the Gateway® LR reaction LR Clonase™
   2210..2241    +  CDS            SET1 (fragment): solubility-enhancement tag derived from T7 phage gene 10B
   2259..2305    +  terminator     T7 terminator: transcription terminator for bacteriophage T7 RNA polymerase
   2407..2423    -  protein_bind   lac operator: The lac repressor binds to the lac operator to inhibit transcription in E. coli. This inhibition can be relieved by adding lactose or isopropyl-β-D-thiogalactopyranoside (IPTG). lac repressor encoded by lacI
   2431..2461    -  promoter       lac promoter: promoter for the E. coli lac operon
   2476..2497    -  protein_bind   CAP binding site: CAP binding activates transcription in the presence of cAMP. E. coli catabolite activator protein
   2510..2602    -  CDS            lacI (fragment): lac repressor; lacI; The lac repressor binds to the lac operator to inhibit transcription in E. coli. This inhibition can be relieved by adding lactose or isopropyl-β-D-thiogalactopyranoside (IPTG).
   2785..3373    -  rep_origin     ori: high-copy-number ColE1/pMB1/pBR322/pUC origin of replication
   3544..4404    -  CDS            AmpR: β-lactamase; bla; confers resistance to ampicillin, carbenicillin, and related antibiotics
   4405..4509    -  promoter       AmpR promoter: bla
