[The description below was written by a language model from this plasmid's Addgene catalogue record and pLannotate feature annotations shown in this document.]
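Description:
pCellFree_G02 is an empty Gateway destination vector for cell-free protein expression, built on the pLTE EGFP backbone and designed to add a C-terminal 8xHis tag to the protein of interest. The 4,534 nt plasmid replicates in E. coli from a high-copy ColE1/pUC-type origin and carries a β-lactamase gene with its own promoter for ampicillin selection. A second marker, chloramphenicol acetyltransferase driven by the cat promoter, sits within the Gateway cassette. Because that cassette also encodes the gyrase-poisoning toxin CcdB, the unrecombined vector is maintained in a ccdB-tolerant strain under dual chloramphenicol and ampicillin selection.

The expression unit runs from a T7 promoter to a T7 terminator, so templates are transcribed by T7 RNA polymerase. Between them lies the cassette the depositor describes as attR1-ccdB-CamR-attR2-8xHis-Stop. In an LR recombination with an entry clone, the attR1 and attR2 sites exchange the ccdB/CmR segment (which also includes a ccdA fragment) for the open reading frame of interest. This places the ORF in frame with the downstream His tag and stop codon, while ccdB counter-selects against non-recombined plasmid in standard strains. The His tag itself is not annotated in the feature table, and the record does not describe any translation leader in the unannotated stretch between the T7 promoter and attR1. A short hit to a T7 gene 10-derived solubility tag just before the terminator, and the lac promoter/operator, CAP site and lacI fragment, appear to be backbone remnants rather than functional elements. The vector belongs to a set made for high-throughput expression in both prokaryotic and eukaryotic cell-free systems, where the His tag permits purification or detection of the product.
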