Addgene plasmid #67136: pCellFree_G02
Purpose: (Empty Backbone) Gateway destination vector for cell-free expression with C-term 8xHis tag
Depositing lab: Kirill Alexandrov. Depositing organization: University of Queensland. Publication: Gateway-compatible vectors for high-throughput protein expression in pro- and eukaryotic cell-free systems. Gagoski D, Mureev S, Giles N, Johnston W, Dahmer-Heath M, Skalamera D, Gonda TJ, Alexandrov K. J Biotechnol. 2015 Feb 10;195:1-7. doi: 10.1016/j.jbiotec.2014.12.006. Epub 2014 Dec 19. PubMed 25529348.
Backbone
  Vector backbone: pLTE EGFP
  Vector type: Cell-free expression
  Tag / fusion protein: His (C terminal on backbone)
Growth in bacteria
  Bacterial resistance: Chloramphenicol and Ampicillin, 25 & 100 μg/mL
  Growth temperature: 37°C
  Growth strain: ccdB Survival
  Copy number: High Copy
Gene/Insert
  Gene/Insert name: None
  Tag / fusion protein: His (C terminal on backbone)
Terms and licenses: Academic/Nonprofit Terms; Industry Terms: Not Available to Industry
Depositor comments: attR1-ccdB-CamR-attR2-8xHis-Stop
How to cite: pCellFree_G02 was a gift from Kirill Alexandrov (Addgene plasmid # 67136 ; http://n2t.net/addgene:67136 ; RRID:Addgene_67136)
