>Addgene plasmid #67136 | pCellFree_G02 | addgene partial sequence | sequence record 121214 | T7term 5'-GCTAGTTATTGCTCAGCGG-3'
GGTACCACGCGTACCCAACACACGGACACATGCACGAACACGCATGCAGAGAGATCATACATCATCTATA
GAGAAGTACACGTAAAAGTAAGACTCGTCGTCTGCCAGCTACAACCGAGAAGGCGACGTGAAAGGAACAA
GAAAGGAGGAGGAGGGCGGCCGCTTAGTGGTGATGGTGGTGATGGTGGTGCACCACTTTGTACAAGAAAG
CTGAACGAGAAACGTAAAATGATATAAATATCAATATATTAAATTAGATTTTGCATAAAAAACAGACTAC
ATAATACTGTAAAACACAACATATCCAGTCACTATGAAGCTTGCTAAGTTGGCAGCATCACCCGACGCAC
TTTGCGCCGAATAAATACCTGTGACGGAAGATCACTTCGCAGAATAAATAAATCCTGGTGTCCCTGTTGA
TACCGGGAAGCCCTGGGCCAACTTTTGGCGAAAATGAGACGTTGATCGGCACGCAAGAGGTTCCAACTTT
CACCATAATGAAATAAGATCACTACCGGGCGTATTTTTTGAGTTATCGAGATTTTCAGGAGCTAAGGAAG
CTAAAATGGAGAAAAAAATCACTGGATATACCACCGTTGATATATCCCAATGGCATCGTAAAGAACATTT
TGAGGCATTTCAGTCAGTTGCTCAATGTACCTATAACCAGACCGTTCAGCTGGATATTACGGCCTTTTTA
AAGACCGTAAAGAAAAATAAGCACAAGTTTTATCCGGCCTTTATTCACATTCTTGCCCGCCTGATGAATG
CTCATCCGGAATTCCGTATGGCAATGAAAGACGGTGAGCTGGTGATATGGGATAGTGTTCACCCTTGTTA
CACCGTTTTCCATGAGCAAACTGAAACCGTTTTCATCGCTCTGGAGTGAAT
