>Addgene plasmid #67136 | pCellFree_G02 | addgene partial sequence | sequence record 121784 | T7 5'-TAATACGACTCACTATAGGG-3'
TTTATTTTATTTTATTTTATTTTATTTTATTTTATTTAACCATGACAGTAATGTATAAAGTCTGTAAAGA
CATTAAACACGTAAGTGAAACCATGGGCACAAGTTTGTACAAAAAAGCTGAACGAGAAACGTAAAATGAT
ATAAATATCAATATATTAAATTAGATTTTGCATAAAAAACAGACTACATAATACTGTAAAACACAACATA
TCCAGTCACTATGGGGCCCGTCGACCTGCAGACTGGCTGTGTATAAGGGAGCCTGACATTTATATTCCCC
AGAACATCAGGTTAATGGCGTTTTTGATGTCATTTTCGCGGTGGCTGAGATCAGCCACTTCTTCCCCGAT
AACGGAGACCGGCACACTGGCCATATCGGTGGTCATCATGCGCCAGCTTTCATCCCCGATATGCACCACC
GGGTAAAGTTCACGGGAGACTTTATCTGACAGCAGACGTGCACTGGCCAGGGGGATCACCATCCGTCGCC
CGGGCGTGTCAATAATATCACTCTGTACATCCACAAACAGACGATAACGGCTCTCTCTTTTATAGGTGTA
AACCTTAAACTGCATTTCACCAGCCCCTGTTCTCGTCAGCAAAAGAGCCGTTCATTTCAATAAACCGGGC
GACCTCAGCCATCCCTTCCTGATTTTCCGCTTTCCAGCGTTCGGCACGCAGACGACGGGCTTCATTCTGC
ATGGTTGTGCTTACCAGACCGGAGATATTGACATCATATATGCCTTGAGCAACTGATAGCTGTCGCTGTC
AACTGTCACTGTAATACGCTGCTTCATAGCATACCTCTTTTTGACATACTTCGGGTATACATATCAGTAT
ATATTCTTATACCGCAAAAAATCAGCGCGCAAATACGCATA
